>Addgene plasmid #236679 | pAAVLINKv1-pCALM1-Cre-3' UBN2 | addgene full sequence | sequence record 476870 | Addgene NGS Result
GAGTGGGAAAGCGTTGCTGCATGCTGAGCTCCTCCTGGCTGTAAACCCTTTAGTAAATTCTGAGTTAGGC
TATGGTGGAAAGCGGCTGAGGTAGATCCCGAGGTGGTTGTCACTCCAGCTGTGTCCGTTCCAAAGCCAAA
TATCTCCAAGGGAAACTGGAAGGGCATGGTCACTGGAACAAGGCCACCCAGCATCCCAAAAGGAGTCACA
TTTTGATTTGTTACAGACAAAGGTGATGTCATGAGAGTCAGAGGTGAGGCATTAGCCAATAATGATGCTC
CTGCTGTGGACTGCACACTGGCTGTTACCACTGAAGACCCTGAGGCAGTGGATGGTCTATGTGGAGTAGA
CAATGGTTTGGTAGCACCCTGTGTTCCACTTCCTGTTCCCCCAGACAGACTAGTCCTATTAGCTCCGCTT
GAGTTAAGGTTGCTACCTCTGCTGGCAGGTACATTCATTGCAATTCCACTCAAGCTGTTCTTCCCAACAG
TTCCAGTGGATGATGAGTTTGTTAGCTTTGAGGGGGCCTGAAGATTTTTTGTAGGTGGAAGGCCTGAAGT
GCGACTAGAGGGCAATAAATTCAAGGTGGGAGACTGTCTGCTGATGTTCATTCCACTGGGCTGTTTATGG
ACTGGGCTGTTAGTGCTGGAGTGGCTACCCTGGGCAACTAGTGCATTTGGACTGGAACTACTTGGGGATA
CAGTAGGCTTGGGAGTTGGGTTGGATTTAGAAATAAGTTTAGTTGATACTGAAGGCTTAGCTGACAGAGA
GGGCTTGGGTGAGGCAGAAGGCTTAGGCGAGGGCAGGGGTTTAGGAGATGTGGCAGGCTTGGGAGATGCG
GCAAGTTTTGGGGAGGCAGCCATCGAGAAGGGAGATTTGAAACCCTGCGTGGAGATCTGTGACACCATAG
CCTTGGCTAAATAGTTACTGGAGGTAGTGGTGCTAGGTACTGTCCTAGAAACCAGGGGGTGGGACCCTTG
AGAACCATTTCCAGGTGAGGGGGTAGATAAGGGAAGGCGGTACATAAGTGGCTTATCTGAAGTCTTAATA
AGTGAGGAGGAACAGGAGAGTTGGGGATTATTACTTAACTTCACGACGGGGTTGGTCTGGGATTTACTGA
TGGTGGCCTGTAATGGAGACACATAGTTCTGCTGGACAGCTGAATGCTGGTGCACCTTTGTTACTTGTGT
TAACGAAGAAGCATCTTGGGCCTCGGATGTTCCCAGAGCATGAGAAGAGGCAGCAATTTGGGCTTGGGAA
GAAGAGGAGACATGGGTCTGTGAAGAGGAAGAAGTGTGAATCTGGCTTGACCTCTGAAGTCCTTGTTGAA
GTAGCCTGGCTGGCAAAGGTTCTAAAGAAACTTTAGGGTTCTGAATGGAAGAACCAGCAATAAGGCCTGA
AGAGATGCCAGTATGAGCTAAATCCTGGGGTTTCTTTGGTACTGGCCCTGTGTGACCAGCAATAAGACTT
GAAGAATGTGTAGTCTGAGTAGAATCTAGTTTTTTGGGAGTAGCTAGTGGCAGCTTACTCATGATACTTG
CTAATTTTTCTTCTCTCAGTCCTGGACGAGGCTTTGTGGTTGGCATGCTTATCCTTGAGCCAACTGGAGG
GCCCTTGTTCCCATTGTTGATAACCGCTAAAGCTTCAGAAACAAGATCCAGTGAAGGTGAATGGAAAGAA
AGGTCTTCATCTAGTGAGTCGTCGAGGCAGATGGTTTCTTGGGCTGGTGCAGAGCTAGAGCTAGCTGCAG
CAATGGCAGCTGTGCTGGAGCTCGTTGGAGGACCGCTAACCGAAGCCACCAGGGATGTTGGAGTTTTCTG
GTCCTTTTTTGGACTACACTCCTTAAGCATAGTGGGGAAAGAATGGAGAGGAAGGGTCTTTACCATCACC
TCCTTTACTTTGGGTTTAGGTGCAGGAATCACCTGTGGAGAGAAAGGCAAAGTGGATGTCAGTAAGACCA
ATAGGTGCCTATCAGAAACGCAAGAGTCTTCTCTGTCTCGACAAGCCCAGTTTCATAAATTGCTATAAAG
TATCCTATACGAAGTTATACTAGTTATTGGTCTCCTTAAACCTGTCTTGTAACCTTGATACTTACCTAAT
CGCCATCTTCCAGCAGGCGCACCATTGCCCCTGTTTCACTATCCAGGTTACGGATATAGTTCATTACAAT
ATTTACATTGGTCCAGCCACCAGCTTGCATGATCTCCGGTATTGAAACTCCAGCGCGGGCCATATCTCGC
GCGGCTCCGACACGGGCACTGTGTCCAGACCAGGCCAGGTATCTCTGACCAGAGTCATCCTTAGCGCCGT
AAATCAATCGATGAGTTGCTTCAAAAATCCCTTCCAGGGCGCGAGTTGATAGCTGGCTGGTGGCAGATGG
CGCGGCAACACCATTTTTTCTGACCCGGCAAAACAGGTAGTTATTCGGATCATCAGCTACACCAGAGACG
GAAATCCATCGCTCGACCAGTTTAGTTACCCCCAGGCTAAGTGCCTTCTCTACACCTGCGGTGCTAACCA
GCGTTTTCGTTCTGCCAATATGGATTAACATTCTCCCACCGTCAGTACGTGAGATATCTTTAACCCTGAT
CCTGGCAATTTCGGCTATACGTAACAGGGTGTTATAAGCAATCCCCAGAAATGCCAGATTACGTATATCC
TGGCAGCGATCGCTATTTTCCATGAGTGAACGAACCTGGTCGAAATCAGTGCGTTCGAACGCTAGAGCCT
GTTTTGCACGTTCACCGGCATCAACGTTTTCTTTTCGGATCCGCCGCATAACCAGTGAAACAGCATTGCT
GTCACTTGGTCGTGGCAGCCCGGACCGACGATGAAGCATGTTTAGCTGGCCCAAATGTTGCTGGATGGTT
TTTACTGCCAGACCGCGCGCCTGAAGATATAGAAGATAATCGCGAACATCTTCAGGTTCTGCGGGAAACC
ATTTCCGGTTATTCAACTTGCACCATGCCGCCCACGACCGGCAAACGGACAGAAGCATTTTCCAGGTATG
CTCAGAAAACGCCTGGCGATCCCTGAACATGTCCATCAGGTTCTTGCGAACCTCATCACTCGTTGCATCG
ACCGGTAATGCAGGCAAATTTTGGTGTACGGTCAGTAAATTGGACATGGTGGCGTACGAGTAACGGCACG
GCGTCCACGACACTCCCAGCACCACTGCCGGAGCGCGAGTCTGCGCCCCGCGATATATATATGGTGCGCC
GTATCCCTCCGCCGCGGCGGAGCCGCCTCGCGCAGAGCGACGCGTGCGGCCGCAGGAACCCCTAGTGATG
GAGTTGGCCACTCCCTCTCTGCGCGCTCGCTCGCTCACTGAGGCCGGGCGACCAAAGGTCGCCCGACGCC
CGGGCGGCCTCAGTGAGCGAGCGAGCGCGCAGCTGCCTGCAGGACATGTGAGCAAAAGGCCAGCAAAAGG
CCAGGAACCGTAAAAAGGCCGCGTTGCTGGCGTTTTTCCATAGGCTCCGCCCCCCTGACGAGCATCACAA
AAATCGACGCTCAAGTCAGAGGTGGCGAAACCCGACAGGACTATAAAGATACCAGGCGTTTCCCCCTGGA
AGCTCCCTCGTGCGCTCTCCTGTTCCGACCCTGCCGCTTACCGGATACCTGTCCGCCTTTCTCCCTTCGG
GAAGCGTGGCGCTTTCTCATAGCTCACGCTGTAGGTATCTCAGTTCGGTGTAGGTCGTTCGCTCCAAGCT
GGGCTGTGTGCACGAACCCCCCGTTCAGCCCGACCGCTGCGCCTTATCCGGTAACTATCGTCTTGAGTCC
AACCCGGTAAGACACGACTTATCGCCACTGGCAGCAGCCACTGGTAACAGGATTAGCAGAGCGAGGTATG
TAGGCGGTGCTACAGAGTTCTTGAAGTGGTGGCCTAACTACGGCTACACTAGAAGAACAGTATTTGGTAT
CTGCGCTCTGCTGAAGCCAGTTACCTTCGGAAAAAGAGTTGGTAGCTCTTGATCCGGCAAACAAACCACC
GCTGGTAGCGGTGGTTTTTTTGTTTGCAAGCAGCAGATTACGCGCAGAAAAAAAGGATCTCAAGAAGATC
CTTTGATCTTTTCTACGGGGTCTGACGCTCAGTGGAACGAAAACTCACGTTAAGGGATTTTGGTCATGAG
ATTATCAAAAAGGATCTTCACCTAGATCCTTTTAAATTAAAAATGAAGTTTTAAATCAATCTAAAGTATA
TATGAGTAAACTTGGTCTGACAGTTACCAATGCTTAATCAGTGAGGCACCTATCTCAGCGATCTGTCTAT
TTCGTTCATCCATAGTTGCCTGACTCCCCGTCGTGTAGATAACTACGATACGGGAGGGCTTACCATCTGG
CCCCAGTGCTGCAATGATACCGCGAGACCCACGCTCACCGGCTCCAGATTTATCAGCAATAAACCAGCCA
GCCGGAAGGGCCGAGCGCAGAAGTGGTCCTGCAACTTTATCCGCCTCCATCCAGTCTATTAATTGTTGCC
GGGAAGCTAGAGTAAGTAGTTCGCCAGTTAATAGTTTGCGCAACGTTGTTGCCATTGCTACAGGCATCGT
GGTGTCACGCTCGTCGTTTGGTATGGCTTCATTCAGCTCCGGTTCCCAACGATCAAGGCGAGTTACATGA
TCCCCCATGTTGTGCAAAAAAGCGGTTAGCTCCTTCGGTCCTCCGATCGTTGTCAGAAGTAAGTTGGCCG
CAGTGTTATCACTCATGGTTATGGCAGCACTGCATAATTCTCTTACTGTCATGCCATCCGTAAGATGCTT
TTCTGTGACTGGTGAGTACTCAACCAAGTCATTCTGAGAATAGTGTATGCGGCGACCGAGTTGCTCTTGC
CCGGCGTCAATACGGGATAATACCGCGCCACATAGCAGAACTTTAAAAGTGCTCATCATTGGAAAACGTT
CTTCGGGGCGAAAACTCTCAAGGATCTTACCGCTGTTGAGATCCAGTTCGATGTAACCCACTCGTGCACC
CAACTGATCTTCAGCATCTTTTACTTTCACCAGCGTTTCTGGGTGAGCAAAAACAGGAAGGCAAAATGCC
GCAAAAAAGGGAATAAGGGCGACACGGAAATGTTGAATACTCATACTCTTCCTTTTTCAATATTATTGAA
GCATTTATCAGGGTTATTGTCTCATGAGCGGATACATATTTGAATGTATTTAGAAAAATAAACAAATAGG
GGTTCCGCGCACATTTCCCCGAAAAGTGCCACCTGACGTCTAAGAAACCATTATTATCATGACATTAACC
TATAAAAATAGGCGTATCACGAGGCCCTTTCGTCTCGCGCGTTTCGGTGATGACGGTGAAAACCTCTGAC
ACATGCAGCTCCCGGAGACGGTCACAGCTTGTCTGTAAGCGGATGCCGGGAGCAGACAAGCCCGTCAGGG
CGCGTCAGCGGGTGTTGGCGGGTGTCGGGGCTGGCTTAACTATGCGGCATCAGAGCAGATTGTACTGAGA
GTGCACCATAAAATTGTAAACGTTAATATTTTGTTAAAATTCGCGTTAAATTTTTGTTAAATCAGCTCAT
TTTTTAACCAATAGACCGAAATCGGCAAAATCCCTTATAAATCAAAAGAATAGCCCGAGATAGAGT
[37 nt withheld, positions 5597-5633]
AAAGAACGTGGACTCCAACGTCAAAGG
[141 nt withheld, positions 5661-5801]
G
[46 nt withheld, positions 5803-5848]
A
[95 nt withheld, positions 5850-5944]
TATGCGGTGTGAAATACCGCACAGATGCGTAAGGAGAAAATACCGCATCAGGCGCCCCTGCAGGCAGCTG
CGCGCTCGCTCGCTCACTGAGGCCGCCCGGGCAAAGCCCGGGCGTCGGGCGACCTTTGGTCGCCCGGCCT
CAGTGAGCGAGCGAGCGCGCAGAGAGGGAGTGGCCAACTCCATCACTAGGGGTTCCTGCGGCCGCTCGGT
CCGCACGTGCCACACCGGTCTCCAGATCTTTAAAAAACCTCCCACATCTCCCCCTGAACCTGAAACATAA
AATGAATGCAATTGTTGTTGTTAACTTGTTTATTGCAGCTTATAATGGTTACAAATAAAGCAATAGCATC
ACAAATTTCACAAATAAAGCTAGATGGTTACAAATAAAGCAATAGCATCACAAATTTCACAAATAAACAC
CACGGAATTGTCAGTGCCCAACAGCCGAGCCCCTGTCCAGCAGCGGGCAAGGCAGGCGGCGATGAGTTCC
GCCGTGGCAAGAACTAACCAGGATTTATACAAGGAGGAGAAAATGAAAGCCATACGGGAAGCAATAGCAT
GATACAAAGGCATTAAAGCAGCGTATCCACATAGCGTAAAAGGAGCAACATAGTTAAGAATACCAGTCAA
TCTTTCACAAATTTTGTAATCCAGAGGTTGATTATCTCGAGTTACTTGTCATCGTCATCCTTGTAGTCGA
TGTCATGATCTTTATAATCACCGTCATGGTCTTTGTAGTCTGTACACTGAGATTTCCGTGGTAATTTAGT
GTCCCCTTTACTTTGGCCTCCATCGTGAAATGCTTGCTGTAAGTGTGCAGGCAGAGGT
Features (pLannotate 1.2.2; 19 found; start..end, strand, type, name):
   2024..2048    -  protein_bind   lox2272 (fragment): Cre-mediated recombination occurs in the 8-bp core sequence (GGATACTT). lox2272 sites are compatible with each other, but incompatible with loxP or loxN sites (Lee and Saito, 1988). Cre recombinase
   2055..2095    -  intron         chimeric intron (fragment): chimera between introns from human β-globin and immunoglobulin heavy chain genes
   2099..3127    -  CDS            cre: RECR_BPP1 - Experimental evidence at protein level: Swiss-Prot protein existence level 1. Catalyzes site-specific recombination between two 34-base- pair LOXP sites. Its role is to maintain the phage genome as a monomeric unit-copy plasmid in the lysogenic state. From Escherichia phage P1 (Bacteriophage P1).
   3309..3336    -  repeat_region  AAV2 ITR (fragment): inverted terminal repeat of adeno-associated virus serotype 2 inverted
   3365..3392    -  repeat_region  AAV2 ITR (fragment): inverted terminal repeat of adeno-associated virus serotype 2 inverted
   3465..4053    -  rep_origin     ori: high-copy-number ColE1/pMB1/pBR322/pUC origin of replication
   4224..5084    -  CDS            AmpR: β-lactamase; bla; confers resistance to ampicillin, carbenicillin, and related antibiotics
   5085..5189    -  promoter       AmpR promoter: bla
   5284..5319    +  CDS            rop (fragment): Rop protein, which maintains plasmids at low copy number; rop
   5421..5470    +  misc_feature   bom (fragment): basis of mobility region from pBR322
   5471..5926    -  rep_origin     f1 ori (sequence partly withheld): f1 bacteriophage origin of replication; arrow indicates direction of (+) strand synthesis
   5945..5996    +  misc_feature   bom (fragment): basis of mobility region from pBR322
   6001..6141    -  repeat_region  AAV2 ITR: inverted terminal repeat of adeno-associated virus serotype 2 inverted
   6247..6314    +  polyA_signal   SV40 poly(A) signal (fragment): SV40 polyadenylation signal
   6318..6361    +  polyA_signal   SV40 poly(A) signal (fragment): SV40 polyadenylation signal
   6360..6444    -  misc_feature   WPRE (fragment): woodchuck hepatitis virus posttranscriptional regulatory element
   6450..6607    -  misc_feature   WPRE (fragment): woodchuck hepatitis virus posttranscriptional regulatory element
   6619..6684    -  CDS            3xFLAG: three tandem FLAG® epitope tags, followed by an enterokinase cleavage site
   6691..1952    -  CDS            UBN2 (fragment) (across the origin): UBN2_HUMAN - Also known as KIAA2030. Experimental evidence at protein level: Swiss-Prot protein existence level 1. From Homo sapiens (Human).
