[The description below was written by a language model from this plasmid's Addgene catalogue record and pLannotate feature annotations shown in this document.]
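Description:
pAAVLINKv1-pCALM1-Cre-3' UBN2 is an AAV transfer plasmid built on the pAAV-hSyn-EGFP backbone. It serves as the 3' half of a two-vector AAVLINK set for expressing human UBN2, a cargo too large for a single AAV genome. In bacteria it is maintained by a high-copy ColE1/pUC-type origin and selected with ampicillin (AmpR with its bla promoter). An f1 origin and small rop and bom remnants from the backbone are also annotated. The 6,772-nt sequence contains one full AAV2 inverted terminal repeat. The second ITR is detected only as two short fragments, which may reflect the difficulty of sequencing or annotating these hairpin repeats.

Between the ITRs, all on one strand, the annotation shows in order a Cre recombinase coding sequence, a short piece of the chimeric β-globin/immunoglobulin intron, and a lox2272 site. A partial UBN2 open reading frame follows, fused at its C terminus to 3xFLAG, and then come WPRE fragments and SV40 polyadenylation signal fragments. The catalogue lists pCALM1 as the promoter, and although it is not annotated in the feature table, it presumably lies in the unannotated stretch between the ITR and Cre.

This layout suggests that the vector supplies Cre and carries the 3' portion of UBN2 behind a lox2272 site and splice-related intron sequence. Cre-mediated recombination with a matching lox site on the companion 5' vector would then join the two genomes in co-transduced cells. Splicing could remove the junction to give a full-length FLAG-tagged UBN2 transcript, stabilised by the WPRE and poly(A) signal. The record does not spell out this mechanism, and it refers to the associated publication for the partner vectors.
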