Addgene plasmid #236679: pAAVLINKv1-pCALM1-Cre-3' UBN2
Purpose: 3' AAVLINK plasmid for UBN2 expression
Depositing lab: Zhonghua Lu. Depositing organization: Shenzhen Institute of Advanced Technology (SIAT), Chinese Academy of Sciences. Publication: AAVLINK: A potent DNA-recombination method for large cargo delivery in gene therapy. Lin J, Lin Y, Liu N, Cao W, Zhang J, Wen S, Zhang Y, Liao W, Hong Z, Lin Y, Liu Q, Liu H, Li Q, Chen B, Li M, Luo Z, Yang L, Yang Y, Zheng SH, Wang Y, Chu H, Hu Y, Qin Y, Luo BX, Tian S, Chen Y, Yan T, Yang L, Wang H, Liu T, Jiang Y, Lu Z. Cell. 2026 Feb 5;189(3):969-986.e17. doi: 10.1016/j.cell.2025.12.039. Epub 2026 Jan 27. PubMed 41605211.
Backbone
  Vector backbone: pAAV-hSyn-EGFP
  Backbone manufacturer: Addgene
  Vector type: AAV, Cre/Lox
Growth in bacteria
  Bacterial resistance: Ampicillin, 100 μg/mL
  Growth temperature: 37°C
  Growth strain: NEB Stable
  Copy number: High Copy
Gene/Insert
  Gene/Insert name: UBN2
  Species: H. sapiens (human)
  Entrez Gene: UBN2
  Promoter: pCALM1
  Tag / fusion protein: FLAG (C terminal on insert)
  Cloning method: Restriction Enzyme; 5′ cloning site unknown (unknown if destroyed); 3′ cloning site unknown (unknown if destroyed)
  Sequencing primers: 5′ n/a
Terms and licenses: Academic/Nonprofit Terms; Industry Terms: Not Available to Industry
Depositor comments: See publication for corresponding AAV Link vectors.
How to cite: pAAVLINKv1-pCALM1-Cre-3' UBN2 was a gift from Zhonghua Lu (Addgene plasmid # 236679 ; http://n2t.net/addgene:236679 ; RRID:Addgene_236679)
